Addgene plasmid #43450: II-TGCT
Depositing lab: Chad Cowan & Kiran Musunuru. Depositing organization: Harvard University. Publication: A TALEN Genome-Editing System for Generating Human Stem Cell-Based Disease Models. Ding Q, Lee YK, Schaefer EA, Peters DT, Veres A, Kim K, Kuperwasser N, Motola DL, Meissner TB, Hendriks WT, Trevisan M, Gupta RM, Moisan A, Banks E, Friesen M, Schinzel RT, Xia F, Tang A, Xia Y, Figueroa E, Wann A, Ahfeldt T, Daheron L, Zhang F, Rubin LL, Peng LF, Chung RT, Musunuru K, Cowan CA. Cell Stem Cell. 2012 Dec 12. pii: S1934-5909(12)00645-5. doi: 10.1016/j.stem.2012.11.011. PubMed 23246482.
Backbone
  Vector backbone: pCRII-TOPO
  Backbone manufacturer: Invitrogen
  Backbone size w/o insert (bp): 3973
  Vector type: Bacterial Cloning
Growth in bacteria
  Bacterial resistance: Ampicillin and Kanamycin, 100 & 50 μg/mL
  Growth temperature: 37°C
  Growth strain: Top10
  Copy number: High Copy
Gene/Insert
  Gene/Insert name: II-TGCT
  Species: Synthetic
  Insert size (bp): 426
  Cloning method: TOPO Cloning
  Sequencing primers: 5′ T7; 3′ M13-rev
Terms and licenses: Academic/Nonprofit Terms; Industry Terms: Not Available to Industry
How to cite: II-TGCT was a gift from Chad Cowan & Kiran Musunuru (Addgene plasmid # 43450 ; http://n2t.net/addgene:43450 ; RRID:Addgene_43450)
