[The description below was written by a language model from this plasmid's Addgene catalogue record.]
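Description:
II-TGCT is a bacterial cloning plasmid built on the commercial pCRII-TOPO backbone (about 4 kb without insert), into which a 426 bp synthetic insert was introduced by TOPO cloning. It is maintained as a high-copy plasmid in E. coli and carries dual selection, conferring resistance to both ampicillin and kanamycin, as is standard for this backbone. The insert sits between the T7 and M13-reverse priming sites, which are listed as the sequencing primers and allow it to be verified from either side. No feature table is available for this entry, so the origin of replication and other backbone elements are not itemised beyond what the backbone name implies.

The record gives little detail on the insert beyond its name, size and synthetic origin. The plasmid was deposited in connection with a TALEN genome-editing system developed for generating human stem cell-based disease models. In that context, the name plausibly denotes a pre-assembled block of TAL effector repeats recognising the four-nucleotide sequence TGCT, with the "II" prefix indicating its position in a hierarchical array assembly; the 426 bp size is roughly consistent with four repeat units plus flanking sequence. This reading is inferred from the name and the associated publication and is not stated in the catalogue fields. There is no promoter, tag or reporter recorded for expressing the insert, which fits its role as a storage and source plasmid: a library component from which the fragment would be taken for assembly into full-length TALEN constructs, not a vector used directly in mammalian cells.
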