>Addgene plasmid #43450 | II-TGCT | depositor partial sequence | sequence record 58715 | II-TGCT sequence 426 bps
CGTCTCGCTTAACCCCAGAGCAGGTCGTGGCCATTGCCTCGAATGGAGGGGGCAAACAGGCGTTGGAAAC
CGTACAACGATTGCTGCCGGTGCTGTGCCAAGCGCACGGACTCACCCCAGAGCAGGTCGTGGCAATCGCG
AGCAATAACGGCGGAAAACAGGCTTTGGAAACGGTGCAGAGGCTCCTTCCAGTGCTGTGCCAAGCGCACG
GCCTCACCCCAGAGCAGGTCGTGGCGATCGCAAGCCACGACGGAGGAAAGCAAGCCTTGGAAACAGTACA
GAGGCTGTTGCCTGTGCTGTGCCAAGCGCACGGATTAACCCCAGAGCAGGTCGTGGCCATTGCCTCGAAT
GGAGGGGGCAAACAGGCGTTGGAAACCGTACAACGATTGCTGCCGGTGCTGTGCCAAGCGCACGGGCTCA
GAGACG
