>Addgene plasmid #43450 | II-TGCT | addgene partial sequence | sequence record 61459 | M13-F20 5'-TGTAAAACGACGGCCAGT-3'
TAAGGGCGAATTGGGCCCTCTAGATGCATGCTCGAGCGGCCGCCAGTGTGATGGATATCTGCAGAATTCG
CCCTTAGTATCTTTCCTGTGCCCACGTCTCTGAGCCCGTGCGCTTGGCACAGCACCGGCAGCAATCGTTG
TACGGTTTCCAACGCCTGTTTGCCCCCTCCATTCGAGGCAATGGCCACGACCTGCTCTGGGGTTAATCCG
TGCGCTTGGCACAGCACAGGCAACAGCCTCTGTACTGTTTCCAAGGCTTGCTTTCCTCCGTCGTGGCTTG
CGATCGCCACGACCTGCTCTGGGGTGAGGCCGTGCGCTTGGCACAGCACTGGAAGGAGCCTCTGCACCGT
TTCCAAAGCCTGTTTTCCGCCGTTATTGCTCGCGATTGCCACGACCTGCTCTGGGGTGAGTCCGTGCGCT
TGGCACAGCACCGGCAGCAATCGTTGTACGGTTTCCAACGCCTGTTTGCCCCCTCCATTCGAGGCAATGG
CCACGACCTGCTCTGGGGTTAAGCGAGACGCGCTAGGACGGCATCTATATAAGGGCGAATTCCAGCACAC
TGGCGGCCGTTACTAGTGGATCCGAGCTCGGTACCAAGCTTGGCGTAATCATGGTCATAGCTGTTTCCTG
TGTGAAATTGTTATCCGCTCACAATTCCACACAACATACGAGCCGGAAGCATAAAGTGTAAAGCCTGGGG
TGCCTAATGAGTGAGCTAACTCACATTAATTGCGTTGCGCTCACTGCCCGCTTTCCAGTCGGGAAACCTG
TCGTGCCAGCTGCATTAATGAATCGGCCAACGCGCGGGGAGAGGCGGTTTGCGTATTGGGCGCTCTTCCG
CTTCCTCGCTCACTGACTCGCTGCGCTCGGTCGTTCGGCTGCGGCGAGCGGTATCAGCTCACTCAAANGC
GGTAATACGGTTATCCACAGAATCAGGG
